Addgene plasmid #184865: pSWAP_Entry_H1_alpha
Purpose: pSwap plasmid part with H1_alpha homology arms
Depositing lab: Patrick Sobetzko. Depositing organization: Philipps-Universitaet Marburg. Publication: A multifunctional system for genome editing and large-scale interspecies gene transfer. Teufel M, Klein CA, Mager M, Sobetzko P. Nat Commun. 2022 Jun 14;13(1):3430. doi: 10.1038/s41467-022-30843-1. PubMed 35701417.
Backbone
  Vector backbone: Entry vector
  Vector type: Bacterial Expression
Growth in bacteria
  Bacterial resistance: Kanamycin, 50 μg/mL
  Growth temperature: 37°C
  Growth strain: ccdB Survival
  Copy number: High Copy
Gene/Insert
  Gene/Insert name: lacZalpha,ccdB
  Species: E. coli, lambda phage
  Cloning method: Unknown
Terms and licenses: Academic/Nonprofit Terms; Industry Terms: Not Available to Industry
Depositor comments: Please visit https://arxiv.org/pdf/2111.11880.pdf for preprint.
How to cite: pSWAP_Entry_H1_alpha was a gift from Patrick Sobetzko (Addgene plasmid # 184865 ; http://n2t.net/addgene:184865 ; RRID:Addgene_184865)
