[The description below was written by a language model from this plasmid's Addgene catalogue record and pLannotate feature annotations shown in this document.]
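Description:
pSWAP_Entry_H1_alpha is a 4.7 kb bacterial entry vector that serves as one part of the pSwap plasmid toolkit, a system developed for genome editing and large-scale gene transfer between species. It replicates from a high-copy ColE1/pUC-type origin and is selected with kanamycin, the KanR (aminoglycoside phosphotransferase) gene being driven by the AmpR (bla) promoter. Because it carries a functional ccdB toxin gene, it is maintained in a ccdB-tolerant host strain.

The recorded insert is a lacZα/ccdB cassette. The annotation shows a lac promoter region with CAP binding site and lac operator, followed by a pUC-type multiple cloning site and a partial lacZα coding sequence, then a ccdA fragment and the complete ccdB open reading frame. Cassettes like this usually work as a replaceable placeholder. LacZα allows blue/white screening, and CcdB, a gyrase poison, kills standard E. coli strains that still hold the unmodified vector, so clones in which the cassette has been exchanged for a sequence of interest are enriched. The record lists the cloning method as unknown, so how that exchange is carried out is not stated.

The stated purpose is to supply "H1_alpha" homology arms, but these arms are not annotated in the feature table, and their position and target are not described. The table also identifies a full-length vioC gene (a violacein pathway enzyme from Chromobacterium violaceum) on the reverse strand with an rrnB T1 terminator nearby. The catalogue entry does not mention this gene or explain its role. Short hits to lacI, bom and a PDK intron are fragments and are probably incidental matches or backbone remnants.
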