Features (pLannotate 1.2.2; 15 found; start..end, strand, type, name):
    465..1053    -  rep_origin     ori: high-copy-number ColE1/pMB1/pBR322/pUC origin of replication
   1360..1402    +  CDS            lacI (fragment): lac repressor; lacI; The lac repressor binds to the lac operator to inhibit transcription in E. coli. This inhibition can be relieved by adding lactose or isopropyl-β-D-thiogalactopyranoside (IPTG).
   1415..1436    +  protein_bind   CAP binding site: CAP binding activates transcription in the presence of cAMP. E. coli catabolite activator protein
   1451..1481    +  promoter       lac promoter: promoter for the E. coli lac operon
   1489..1505    +  protein_bind   lac operator: The lac repressor binds to the lac operator to inhibit transcription in E. coli. This inhibition can be relieved by adding lactose or isopropyl-β-D-thiogalactopyranoside (IPTG). lac repressor encoded by lacI
   1542..1598    -  misc_feature   MCS: pUC18/19 multiple cloning site
   1595..1752    +  CDS            lacZα (fragment): LacZα fragment of β-galactosidase; lacZ fragment
   1758..1849    -  misc_feature   bom (fragment): basis of mobility region from pBR322
   1849..1936    +  intron         PDK intron (fragment): pdk; modified pyruvate orthophosphate dikinase intron from Flaveria trinervia 3.0
   2027..2185    +  CDS            ccdA (fragment): CCDA_ECO57 - Also known as H, letA. Experimental evidence at protein level: Swiss-Prot protein existence level 1. Antitoxin component of a type II toxin-antitoxin (TA) system which inhibits the post-segregational killing (PSK) of plasmid-free cells, also referred to as a plasmid addiction system. Binds to and blocks the activity of CcdB; will also remove bound CcdB protein from the CcdB-GyrA complex by forming a CcdA-CcdB complex, a process termed rejuvenation. Functions as a transcriptional corepressor for the ccdAB operon, repression also requires CcdB (By similarity). From Escherichia coli
   2190..2492    +  CDS            ccdB: CCDB_ECOLI - Also known as G, letB, letD. Experimental evidence at protein level: Swiss-Prot protein existence level 1. Toxic component of a type II toxin-antitoxin (TA) system, functioning in plasmid maintainence. Responsible for the post- segregational killing (PSK) of plasmid-free cells, also referred to as a plasmid addiction system. Half-life of over 2 hours. Cell killing by CcdB is accompanied by filamentation, defects in chromosome and plasmid segregation, defects in cell division, formation of anucleate cells, decreased DNA synthesis and plasmid loss. Interferes with the activity of DN
   2689..3975    -  CDS            vioC: VIOC_CHRVO - Experimental evidence at protein level: Swiss-Prot protein existence level 1. Catalyzes the hydroxylation of the 16-position of protoviolaceinate and protodeoxyviolaceinate to form violacein and deoxyviolacein, respectively. From Chromobacterium violaceum (strain ATCC 12472 / DSM 30191 / JCM 1249 / NBRC 12614 / NCIMB 9131 / NCTC 9757).
   4043..4089    -  terminator     rrnB T1 terminator: transcription terminator T1 from the E. coli rrnB gene
   4193..4297    +  promoter       AmpR promoter: bla
   4298..405     +  CDS            KanR (across the origin): aminoglycoside phosphotransferase; aphA-3; confers resistance to kanamycin
>Addgene plasmid #184865 | pSWAP_Entry_H1_alpha | addgene full sequence | sequence record 363162 | Addgene NGS Result
CCCTATACGAATAGCTTAGACAGCCGCTTAGCCGAATTGGATTACTTACTGAATAACGATCTGGCCGATG
TGGATTGCGAAAACTGGGAAGAGGACACTCCATTTAAAGATCCGCGCGAGCTGTATGATTTTTTAAAGAC
GGAAAAGCCCGAAGAGGAACTTGTCTTTTCCCACGGCGACCTGGGAGACAGCAACATCTTTGTGAAAGAT
GGCAAAGTAAGTGGCTTTATTGATCTTGGGAGAAGCGGCAGGGCGGACAAGTGGTATGACATTGCCTTCT
GCGTCCGGTCGCTCAGGGAGGATATCGGGGAAGAACAGTATGTCGAGCTATTTTTTGACTTACTGGGGAT
CAAGCCTGATTGGGAGAAAATAAAATATTATATTTTACTGGATGAATTGTTTTAGCTGTCAGACCAAGTT
TACTCCGGGGCCAGGAACCGTAAAAAGGCCGCGTTGCTGGCGTTTTTCCATAGGCTCCGCCCCCCTGACG
AGCATCACAAAAATCGACGCTCAAGTCAGAGGTGGCGAAACCCGACAGGACTATAAAGATACCAGGCGTT
TCCCCCTGGAAGCTCCCTCGTGCGCTCTCCTGTTCCGACCCTGCCGCTTACCGGATACCTGTCCGCCTTT
CTCCCTTCGGGAAGCGTGGCGCTTTCTCATAGCTCACGCTGTAGGTATCTCAGTTCGGTGTAGGTCGTTC
GCTCCAAGCTGGGCTGTGTGCACGAACCCCCCGTTCAGCCCGACCGCTGCGCCTTATCCGGTAACTATCG
TCTTGAGTCCAACCCGGTAAGACACGACTTATCGCCACTGGCAGCAGCCACTGGTAACAGGATTAGCAGA
GCGAGGTATGTAGGCGGTGCTACAGAGTTCTTGAAGTGGTGGCCTAACTACGGCTACACTAGAAGAACAG
TATTTGGTATCTGCGCTCTGCTGAAGCCAGTTACCTTCGGAAAAAGAGTTGGTAGCTCTTGATCCGGCAA
ACAAACCACCGCTGGTAGCGGTGGTTTTTTTGTTTGCAAGCAGCAGATTACGCGCAGAAAAAAAGGATCT
CAAGAAGATCCTTTGATCTTTTCTACGGGGTCTGACGCTCAGTGGAACGAAAACTCACGTTAAGGGATTT
TGGTCATGAGATTATCAAAAAGGATCTTCACCTAGATCCTTTTAAATTAAAAATGAAGTTTTAAATCAAT
CTAAAGTATATATGAGTAAACTTGGTCTGGCGAAAAAACCCCGCCGAAGCGGGGTTTTTTGCGGTCTGAC
TGCAGAAGACATGTCTCGAGTTAGCTAGATATCGATACATTATAACAGTTCCTTCTGCAAATGTCAACTC
CTATGGTGGAGTGAGACCCAGTGGTATGGGCAGCTGGCACGACAGGTTTCCCGACTGGAAAGCGGGCAGT
GAGCGCAACGCAATTAATGTGAGTTAGCTCACTCATTAGGCACCCCAGGCTTTACACTTTATGCTTCCGG
CTCGTATGTTGTGTGGAATTGTGAGCGGATAACAATTTCACACAGGAAACAGCTATGACCATGATTACGC
CAAGCTTGCATGCCTGCAGGTCGACTCTAGAGGATCCCCGGGTACCGAGCTCGAATTCACTGGCCGTCGT
TTTACAACGTCGTGACTGGGAAAACCCTGGCGTTACCCAACTTAATCGCCTTGCAGCACATCCCCCTTTC
GCCAGCTGGCGTAATAGCGAAGAGGCCCGCACCGATCGCCCTTCCCAACAGTTGCGCAGCCTGAATGGCG
AATGGCGCCTGATGCGGTATTTTCTCCTTACGCATCTGTGCGGTATTTCACACCGCATATGGTGCACTCT
CAGTACAATCTGCTCTGATGCCGCATAGTCGCGTGGATCCGGCTTACTAAAAGCCAGATAACAGTATGCG
TATTTGCGCGCTGATTTTTGCGGTATAAGAATATATACTGATATGTATACCCGAAGTATGTCAAAAAGAG
GTATGCTATGAAGCAGCGTATTACAGTGACAGTTGACAGCGACAGCTATCAGTTGCTCAAGGCATATATG
ATGTCAATATCTCCGGTCTGGTAAGCACAACCATGCAGAATGAAGCCCGTCGTCTGCGTGCCGAACGCTG
GAAAGCGGAAAATCAGGAAGGGATGGCTGAGGTCGCCCGGTTTATTGAAATGAACGGCTCTTTTGCTGAC
GAGAACAGGGGCTGGTGAAATGCAGTTTAAGGTTTACACCTATAAAAGAGAGAGCCGTTATCGTCTGTTT
GTGGATGTACAGAGTGATATTATTGACACGCCCGGGCGACGGATGGTGATCCCCCTGGCCAGTGCACGTC
TGCTGTCAGATAAAGTCTCCCGTGAACTTTACCCGGTGGTGCATATCGGGGATGAAAGCTGGCGCATGAT
GACCACCGATATGGCCAGTGTGCCTGTCTCCGTTATCGGGGAAGAAGTGGCTGATCTCAGCCACCGCGAA
AATGACATCAAAAACGCCATTAACCTGATGTTCTGGGGAATATAATTAAGCCAGCCCCGACACCCGCCAA
CACCCGCTGACGCGCCCTGACGGGCTTGTCTGCTCCCGGCATCCGCTTACAGACAAGCTGTGACCCACTC
AAGTGGGTCTCACCGTCAGCCGTCACCGTTTGGACCTTGGTTTCTACGTGATAAAAAAAACCCCGCCCTG
TCAGGGGCGGGGTTTTTTTTTCGTGTTAATTTACCCTTCCAAGTTTGTACCAAACGTTTTGTTTCTTCTG
GATTTGCTGCAATTCATCGTAAGGAACCGATGTGAAGTACAGTTTCTCCGCCATGTCTGGCGGATAAACA
CGGGGGAATTTCTTGTGCATGTAGCGCGTGTAGCGCGTCTGCAGGAAGAAAATCAGGTTCGGATTGCTCA
GCGCCTCATAGTTGGCGATCGCCATGTCCTGCATGGCGTCCGCCTGCACCTTGCGCTGCTGCGTGAATTC
GGACAGGGCAGGGCCCAGGGCATTGCCGTGCTTTTCCAGCAGGGACACGAATACGTGGACGTCCTCCAGC
GCCATGTTCATGCCTTGCCCGAGGAACGGGGCGGTGGCATGCGCCGCATCGCCGATCAGCAGGATATTGG
CCTTGTAGTGGAAGGTGCTGGAACGGACATTGATGAGGTCGTTGCTGGGCAGCGCCATGAACTGGTCCAG
CATTTCCTTGCGACGGTCCGGCGGCAGGGTGCCGAAGTAGCGGCTGAAGAAATCGGCCATGGCTTCGCGG
TTGAGCGTGCCCAGGCTGGGCGTGCCGGTGTAGGGCAGGCACAGGGCAAAGCTGATGCTGCCGTCCGGGA
TGGTGGCCGCGCGGCCGGCAAACAGGCCCTTGGAATCCATGCCGAAGAAGTACAGCAAATCCTTCCTGAA
ACCCAGATCCGCCGCGTTCGGCAACACCAGCGTCTTGTAGCCGTGGCGGAAGTAACTTTGCCTGAACTCG
AAACGGCGCATGCCGCTTTGCATGGCGCGCCGCACGGCAGAGTGGGCGCCGTCGGCGCCAATGACCAGGT
CGCCATGCAGCTTCTGCAAGGCGCCGTCCGGGCCCTGGATCAGCACGATCTTTCTTTCCAGGTCGACATC
CAGGCATTTATGCTCAAAGTAATACTTCACCTCATGCAGGGCGGCATGCCGGTTCAGCAGGCGCTGGAAG
GCGGTGCGGTCCAGCGACAGGGGGAACAGGCCTTCGAGCGGGGTCAGCTCGCGTATCCGGTGCCGGCCGC
CCACGCTGAATGCCATGCCGACGATGGGTTCGCCGCACTGGTCGAGCTCCTGCTTGCTGATGCCGGCGGC
CAGGACGGCCTTGATGCCGCGTACCGTCATGCTCACGCCGATGGCGCGCGAGTTGACGGGGTCGGCGTTT
GCGGCATTCTCCAGCAGCGGATCGCCGCGCTTTTCGACAACGTGGACATCGTGCCCCCGTTGCGCCAGAT
AAATAGCGCTGAGGCTGCCTGCCAGGCCTCCGCCGACGATAATGATTTTATGCATTTACAAAATCCTCAG
TAAAAGCCCGTCTGTCTTCCGAGCACGTAGAGCGTTCACCGACAAACAACAGATAAAACGAAAGGCCCAG
TCTTTCGACTGAGCCTTTCGTTTTATTTGATGCCTGGGACGAAAGGGCCTCGTGATACGCCTATTTTTAT
AGGTTAATGTCATGATAATAATGGTTTCTTAGACGTCAGGTGGCACTTTTCGGGGAAATGTGCGCGGAAC
CCCTATTTGTTTATTTTTCTAAATACATTCAAATATGTATCCGCTCATGAGACAATAACCCTGATAAATG
CTTCAATAATATTGAAAAAGGAAGAGTATGGCTAAAATGAGAATATCACCGGAATTGAAAAAACTGATCG
AAAAATACCGCTGCGTAAAAGATACGGAAGGAATGTCTCCTGCTAAGGTATATAAGCTGGTGGGAGAAAA
TGAAAACCTATATTTAAAAATGACGGACAGCCGGTATAAAGGGACCACCTATGATGTGGAACGGGAAAAG
GACATGATGCTATGGCTGGAAGGAAAGCTGCCTGTTCCAAAGGTCCTGCACTTTGAACGGCATGATGGCT
GGAGCAATCTGCTAATGAGTGAGGCCGATGGCGTCCTTTGCTCGGAAGAGTATGAAGATGAACAAAGCCC
TGAAAAGATTATCGAGCTGTATGCGGAGTGCATCAGGCTCTTTCACTCCATCGACATATCGGATTGT
